Addgene plasmid #30126: pcDNA3 mCitrine LIC cloning vector (6C)
Purpose: (Empty Backbone)
Depositing lab: Scott Gradia. Depositing organization: University of California, Berkeley.
Backbone
  Vector backbone: pcDNA3
  Backbone size (bp): 6145
  Vector type: Mammalian Expression
  Selectable markers: Neomycin (select with G418)
Growth in bacteria
  Bacterial resistance: Ampicillin, 100 μg/mL
  Growth temperature: 37°C
  Growth strain: DH5alpha
  Copy number: High Copy
Gene/Insert
  Gene/Insert name: None
  Tag / fusion protein: mCitrine (C terminal on backbone)
  Cloning method: Restriction Enzyme; 5′ cloning site LIC site vKoz/GFP (destroyed during cloning); 3′ cloning site LIC site vKoz/GFP (destroyed during cloning)
  Sequencing primers: 5′ CMV F (5'cgcaaatgggcggtaggcgtg); 3′ GFP reverse (5'cagctcgaccaggatgggc3')
Terms and licenses: Academic/Nonprofit Terms; Industry Terms: Not Available to Industry
Depositor comments: This is an empty LIC vector derived from pcDNA3. It adds an mCitrine gene to the C-terminus of your protein of interest. mCitrine has a excitation max of 515 nm and an emission max of 529 nm. To clone into this vector, add the following tags to your PCR primers: LIC vKoz Forward tag 5’-TACTTCCAATCCAATGCCACC(ATG) LIC vGFP Reverse tag 5’-CTCCCACTACCAATGCC Do NOT include a stop codon with your reverse primer. T4-treat PCR with dCTP. Linearize vector with SspI, then T4-treat with dGTP. Can verify the presence of insert by digesting with HindIII and XbaI. For more information, please see our website: http://qb3.berkeley.edu/qb3/macrolab/
How to cite: pcDNA3 mCitrine LIC cloning vector (6C) was a gift from Scott Gradia (Addgene plasmid # 30126 ; http://n2t.net/addgene:30126 ; RRID:Addgene_30126)
