[The description below was written by a language model from this plasmid's Addgene catalogue record and pLannotate feature annotations shown in this document.]
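Description:
pcDNA3 mCitrine LIC cloning vector (6C) is an empty mammalian expression backbone of 6,145 bp derived from pcDNA3, designed for ligation-independent cloning (LIC) of an open reading frame so that it is expressed with a C-terminal mCitrine fusion. It is propagated in E. coli as a high-copy plasmid through a ColE1/pUC-type origin with ampicillin selection (AmpR with its own bla promoter). It also carries an f1 origin for single-stranded DNA production. For selection in mammalian cells, an SV40 enhancer/early promoter drives the neomycin phosphotransferase gene, terminated by an SV40 poly(A) signal, which allows G418 selection of stable transfectants.

The expression cassette consists of the human CMV immediate-early enhancer and promoter, a T7 promoter, the LIC site, the mCitrine coding sequence and the bovine growth hormone polyadenylation signal. A reverse-oriented SP6 promoter sits between mCitrine and the poly(A) signal. No insert is present. According to the depositor, the gene of interest is amplified with primers carrying LIC extensions that include a Kozak context around the start codon, and the stop codon is omitted so that translation continues into mCitrine. The vector is linearized at the LIC site, and both vector and PCR product are treated with T4 polymerase to create complementary overhangs. The LIC site is destroyed by cloning.

mCitrine is a monomeric yellow fluorescent protein derived from Aequorea victoria, with a recorded excitation maximum of 515 nm and emission maximum of 529 nm. The resulting fusions suit live-cell localization and expression studies. Short annotated fragments such as an HIV-1 LTR piece, bom, ble and lacI appear to be backbone remnants or partial sequence matches rather than functional elements.
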