Features (pLannotate 1.2.2; 21 found; start..end, strand, type, name):
     36..80      -  misc_feature   bom (fragment): basis of mobility region from pBR322
    235..614     +  enhancer       CMV enhancer: human cytomegalovirus immediate early enhancer
    615..818     +  promoter       CMV promoter: human cytomegalovirus (CMV) immediate early promoter
    814..847     +  LTR            5' LTR (truncated) (fragment): truncated 5' long terminal repeat (LTR) from HIV-1
    863..881     +  promoter       T7 promoter: promoter for bacteriophage T7 RNA polymerase
    962..1675    +  CDS            mCitrine: mCitrine is a basic (constitutively fluorescent) yellow fluorescent protein published in 2001, derived from Aequorea victoria.
   1697..1715    -  promoter       SP6 promoter: promoter for bacteriophage SP6 RNA polymerase
   1741..1965    +  polyA_signal   bGH poly(A) signal: bovine growth hormone polyadenylation signal
   1969..1990    +  promoter       SV40 promoter (fragment): SV40 enhancer and early promoter
   2011..2439    +  rep_origin     f1 ori (sequence partly withheld): f1 bacteriophage origin of replication; arrow indicates direction of (+) strand synthesis
   2453..2783    +  promoter       SV40 promoter: SV40 enhancer and early promoter
   2850..3641    +  CDS            neo: KKA2_KLEPN - Also known as kan, nptII. Experimental evidence at protein level: Swiss-Prot protein existence level 1. Resistance to kanamycin, neomycin, paromomycin, ribostamycin, butirosin and gentamicin B. From Klebsiella pneumoniae.
   3665..3823    +  CDS            ble (fragment): BLE_KLEPN - Experimental evidence at protein level: Swiss-Prot protein existence level 1. Binding protein with a strong affinity to the bleomycin family of antibiotics. Binds to CL990; an antimitotic-antibiotic compound. From Klebsiella pneumoniae.
   3818..3939    +  polyA_signal   SV40 poly(A) signal: SV40 polyadenylation signal
   4012..4028    -  protein_bind   lac operator: The lac repressor binds to the lac operator to inhibit transcription in E. coli. This inhibition can be relieved by adding lactose or isopropyl-β-D-thiogalactopyranoside (IPTG). lac repressor encoded by lacI
   4036..4066    -  promoter       lac promoter: promoter for the E. coli lac operon
   4081..4102    -  protein_bind   CAP binding site: CAP binding activates transcription in the presence of cAMP. E. coli catabolite activator protein
   4115..4207    -  CDS            lacI (fragment): lac repressor; lacI; The lac repressor binds to the lac operator to inhibit transcription in E. coli. This inhibition can be relieved by adding lactose or isopropyl-β-D-thiogalactopyranoside (IPTG).
   4390..4978    -  rep_origin     ori: high-copy-number ColE1/pMB1/pBR322/pUC origin of replication
   5149..6009    -  CDS            AmpR: β-lactamase; bla; confers resistance to ampicillin, carbenicillin, and related antibiotics
   6010..6114    -  promoter       AmpR promoter: bla
>Addgene plasmid #30126 | pcDNA3 mCitrine LIC cloning vector (6C) | depositor full sequence | sequence record 13849 | Author sequence
GACGGATCGGGAGATCTCCCGATCCCCTATGGTCGACTCTCAGTACAATCTGCTCTGATGCCGCATAGTT
AAGCCAGTATCTGCTCCCTGCTTGTGTGTTGGAGGTCGCTGAGTAGTGCGCGAGCAAAATTTAAGCTACA
ACAAGGCAAGGCTTGACCGACAATTGCATGAAGAATCTGCTTAGGGTTAGGCGTTTTGCGCTGCTTCGCG
ATGTACGGGCCAGATATACGCGTTGACATTGATTATTGACTAGTTATTAATAGTAATCAATTACGGGGTC
ATTAGTTCATAGCCCATATATGGAGTTCCGCGTTACATAACTTACGGTAAATGGCCCGCCTGGCTGACCG
CCCAACGACCCCCGCCCATTGACGTCAATAATGACGTATGTTCCCATAGTAACGCCAATAGGGACTTTCC
ATTGACGTCAATGGGTGGACTATTTACGGTAAACTGCCCACTTGGCAGTACATCAAGTGTATCATATGCC
AAGTACGCCCCCTATTGACGTCAATGACGGTAAATGGCCCGCCTGGCATTATGCCCAGTACATGACCTTA
TGGGACTTTCCTACTTGGCAGTACATCTACGTATTAGTCATCGCTATTACCATGGTGATGCGGTTTTGGC
AGTACATCAATGGGCGTGGATAGCGGTTTGACTCACGGGGATTTCCAAGTCTCCACCCCATTGACGTCAA
TGGGAGTTTGTTTTGGCACCAAAATCAACGGGACTTTCCAAAATGTCGTAACAACTCCGCCCCATTGACG
CAAATGGGCGGTAGGCGTGTACGGTGGGAGGTCTATATAAGCAGAGCTCTCTGGCTAACTAGAGAACCCA
CTGCTTACTGGCTTATCGAAATTAATACGACTCACTATAGGGAGACCCAAGCTTGGTACCGAGCTCGGAT
CCCTACTTCCAATCCAATATTGGTAGTGGGAGCAACGGCAGCAGCGGATCCGTGAGCAAGGGCGAGGAGC
TGTTCACCGGGGTGGTGCCCATCCTGGTCGAGCTGGACGGCGACGTAAACGGCCACAAGTTCAGCGTGTC
CGGCGAGGGCGAGGGCGATGCCACCTACGGCAAGCTGACCCTGAAGTTCATCTGCACCACCGGCAAGCTG
CCCGTGCCCTGGCCCACCCTCGTGACCACCTTCGGCTACGGCCTGATGTGCTTCGCCCGCTACCCCGACC
ACATGAAGCAGCACGACTTCTTCAAGTCCGCCATGCCCGAAGGCTACGTCCAGGAGCGCACCATCTTCTT
CAAGGACGACGGCAACTACAAGACCCGCGCCGAGGTGAAGTTCGAGGGCGACACCCTGGTGAACCGCATC
GAGCTGAAGGGCATCGACTTCAAGGAGGACGGCAACATCCTGGGGCACAAGCTGGAGTACAACTACAACA
GCCACAACGTCTATATCATGGCCGACAAGCAGAAGAACGGCATCAAGGTGAACTTCAAGATCCGCCACAA
CATCGAGGACGGCAGCGTGCAGCTCGCCGACCACTACCAGCAGAACACCCCCATCGGCGACGGCCCCGTG
CTGCTGCCCGACAACCACTACCTGAGCTACCAGTCCAAGCTGAGCAAAGACCCCAACGAGAAGCGCGATC
ACATGGTCCTGCTGGAGTTCGTGACCGCCGCCGGGATCACTCTCGGCATGGACGAGCTGTACAAGTAGTA
ATCTAGAGGGCCCTATTCTATAGTGTCACCTAAATGCTAGAGCTCGCTGATCAGCCTCGACTGTGCCTTC
TAGTTGCCAGCCATCTGTTGTTTGCCCCTCCCCCGTGCCTTCCTTGACCCTGGAAGGTGCCACTCCCACT
GTCCTTTCCTAATAAAATGAGGAAATTGCATCGCATTGTCTGAGTAGGTGTCATTCTATTCTGGGGGGTG
GGGTGGGGCAGGACAGCAAGGGGGAGGATTGGGAAGACAATAGCAGGCATGCTGGGGATGCGGTGGGCTC
TATGGCTTCTGAGGCGGAAAGAACCAGCTGGGGCTCTAGGGGGTATCCCC
[124 nt withheld, positions 2011-2134]
C
[32 nt withheld, positions 2136-2167]
CA
[57 nt withheld, positions 2170-2226]
A
[49 nt withheld, positions 2228-2276]
CCTTTGACGTTGGAGTCCACGTTCTTT
[37 nt withheld, positions 2304-2340]
ACCCTATCTCGGTCTATTCTTTTGATTTATAAGGGATTTTGGGGATTTCGGCCTATTGGTTAAAAAATGA
GCTGATTTAACAAAAATTTAACGCGAATTAATTCTGTGGAATGTGTGTCAGTTAGGGTGTGGAAAGTCCC
CAGGCTCCCCAGGCAGGCAGAAGTATGCAAAGCATGCATCTCAATTAGTCAGCAACCAGGTGTGGAAAGT
CCCCAGGCTCCCCAGCAGGCAGAAGTATGCAAAGCATGCATCTCAATTAGTCAGCAACCATAGTCCCGCC
CCTAACTCCGCCCATCCCGCCCCTAACTCCGCCCAGTTCCGCCCATTCTCCGCCCCATGGCTGACTAATT
TTTTTTATTTATGCAGAGGCCGAGGCCGCCTCTGCCTCTGAGCTATTCCAGAAGTAGTGAGGAGGCTTTT
TTGGAGGCCTAGGCTTTTGCAAAAAGCTCCCGGGAGCTTGTATATCCATTTTCGGATCTGATCAAGAGAC
AGGATGAGGATCGTTTCGCATGATTGAACAAGATGGATTGCACGCAGGTTCTCCGGCCGCTTGGGTGGAG
AGGCTATTCGGCTATGACTGGGCACAACAGACAATCGGCTGCTCTGATGCCGCCGTGTTCCGGCTGTCAG
CGCAGGGGCGCCCGGTTCTTTTTGTCAAGACCGACCTGTCCGGTGCCCTGAATGAACTGCAGGACGAGGC
AGCGCGGCTATCGTGGCTGGCCACGACGGGCGTTCCTTGCGCAGCTGTGCTCGACGTTGTCACTGAAGCG
GGAAGGGACTGGCTGCTATTGGGCGAAGTGCCGGGGCAGGATCTCCTGTCATCTCACCTTGCTCCTGCCG
AGAAAGTATCCATCATGGCTGATGCAATGCGGCGGCTGCATACGCTTGATCCGGCTACCTGCCCATTCGA
CCACCAAGCGAAACATCGCATCGAGCGAGCACGTACTCGGATGGAAGCCGGTCTTGTCGATCAGGATGAT
CTGGACGAAGAGCATCAGGGGCTCGCGCCAGCCGAACTGTTCGCCAGGCTCAAGGCGCGCATGCCCGACG
GCGAGGATCTCGTCGTGACCCATGGCGATGCCTGCTTGCCGAATATCATGGTGGAAAATGGCCGCTTTTC
TGGATTCATCGACTGTGGCCGGCTGGGTGTGGCGGACCGCTATCAGGACATAGCGTTGGCTACCCGTGAT
ATTGCTGAAGAGCTTGGCGGCGAATGGGCTGACCGCTTCCTCGTGCTTTACGGTATCGCCGCTCCCGATT
CGCAGCGCATCGCCTTCTATCGCCTTCTTGACGAGTTCTTCTGAGCGGGACTCTGGGGTTCGAAATGACC
GACCAAGCGACGCCCAACCTGCCATCACGAGATTTCGATTCCACCGCCGCCTTCTATGAAAGGTTGGGCT
TCGGAATCGTTTTCCGGGACGCCGGCTGGATGATCCTCCAGCGCGGGGATCTCATGCTGGAGTTCTTCGC
CCACCCCAACTTGTTTATTGCAGCTTATAATGGTTACAAATAAAGCAATAGCATCACAAATTTCACAAAT
AAAGCATTTTTTTCACTGCATTCTAGTTGTGGTTTGTCCAAACTCATCAATGTATCTTATCATGTCTGTA
TACCGTCGACCTCTAGCTAGAGCTTGGCGTAATCATGGTCATAGCTGTTTCCTGTGTGAAATTGTTATCC
GCTCACAATTCCACACAACATACGAGCCGGAAGCATAAAGTGTAAAGCCTGGGGTGCCTAATGAGTGAGC
TAACTCACATTAATTGCGTTGCGCTCACTGCCCGCTTTCCAGTCGGGAAACCTGTCGTGCCAGCTGCATT
AATGAATCGGCCAACGCGCGGGGAGAGGCGGTTTGCGTATTGGGCGCTCTTCCGCTTCCTCGCTCACTGA
CTCGCTGCGCTCGGTCGTTCGGCTGCGGCGAGCGGTATCAGCTCACTCAAAGGCGGTAATACGGTTATCC
ACAGAATCAGGGGATAACGCAGGAAAGAACATGTGAGCAAAAGGCCAGCAAAAGGCCAGGAACCGTAAAA
AGGCCGCGTTGCTGGCGTTTTTCCATAGGCTCCGCCCCCCTGACGAGCATCACAAAAATCGACGCTCAAG
TCAGAGGTGGCGAAACCCGACAGGACTATAAAGATACCAGGCGTTTCCCCCTGGAAGCTCCCTCGTGCGC
TCTCCTGTTCCGACCCTGCCGCTTACCGGATACCTGTCCGCCTTTCTCCCTTCGGGAAGCGTGGCGCTTT
CTCAATGCTCACGCTGTAGGTATCTCAGTTCGGTGTAGGTCGTTCGCTCCAAGCTGGGCTGTGTGCACGA
ACCCCCCGTTCAGCCCGACCGCTGCGCCTTATCCGGTAACTATCGTCTTGAGTCCAACCCGGTAAGACAC
GACTTATCGCCACTGGCAGCAGCCACTGGTAACAGGATTAGCAGAGCGAGGTATGTAGGCGGTGCTACAG
AGTTCTTGAAGTGGTGGCCTAACTACGGCTACACTAGAAGGACAGTATTTGGTATCTGCGCTCTGCTGAA
GCCAGTTACCTTCGGAAAAAGAGTTGGTAGCTCTTGATCCGGCAAACAAACCACCGCTGGTAGCGGTGGT
TTTTTTGTTTGCAAGCAGCAGATTACGCGCAGAAAAAAAGGATCTCAAGAAGATCCTTTGATCTTTTCTA
CGGGGTCTGACGCTCAGTGGAACGAAAACTCACGTTAAGGGATTTTGGTCATGAGATTATCAAAAAGGAT
CTTCACCTAGATCCTTTTAAATTAAAAATGAAGTTTTAAATCAATCTAAAGTATATATGAGTAAACTTGG
TCTGACAGTTACCAATGCTTAATCAGTGAGGCACCTATCTCAGCGATCTGTCTATTTCGTTCATCCATAG
TTGCCTGACTCCCCGTCGTGTAGATAACTACGATACGGGAGGGCTTACCATCTGGCCCCAGTGCTGCAAT
GATACCGCGAGACCCACGCTCACCGGCTCCAGATTTATCAGCAATAAACCAGCCAGCCGGAAGGGCCGAG
CGCAGAAGTGGTCCTGCAACTTTATCCGCCTCCATCCAGTCTATTAATTGTTGCCGGGAAGCTAGAGTAA
GTAGTTCGCCAGTTAATAGTTTGCGCAACGTTGTTGCCATTGCTACAGGCATCGTGGTGTCACGCTCGTC
GTTTGGTATGGCTTCATTCAGCTCCGGTTCCCAACGATCAAGGCGAGTTACATGATCCCCCATGTTGTGC
AAAAAAGCGGTTAGCTCCTTCGGTCCTCCGATCGTTGTCAGAAGTAAGTTGGCCGCAGTGTTATCACTCA
TGGTTATGGCAGCACTGCATAATTCTCTTACTGTCATGCCATCCGTAAGATGCTTTTCTGTGACTGGTGA
GTACTCAACCAAGTCATTCTGAGAATAGTGTATGCGGCGACCGAGTTGCTCTTGCCCGGCGTCAATACGG
GATAATACCGCGCCACATAGCAGAACTTTAAAAGTGCTCATCATTGGAAAACGTTCTTCGGGGCGAAAAC
TCTCAAGGATCTTACCGCTGTTGAGATCCAGTTCGATGTAACCCACTCGTGCACCCAACTGATCTTCAGC
ATCTTTTACTTTCACCAGCGTTTCTGGGTGAGCAAAAACAGGAAGGCAAAATGCCGCAAAAAAGGGAATA
AGGGCGACACGGAAATGTTGAATACTCATACTCTTCCTTTTTCATTATTATTGAAGCATTTATCAGGGTT
ATTGTCTCATGAGCGGATACATATTTGAATGTATTTAGAAAAATAAACAAATAGGGGTTCCGCGCACATT
TCCCCGAAAAGTGCCACCTGACGTC
