>Addgene plasmid #30126 | pcDNA3 mCitrine LIC cloning vector (6C) | addgene partial sequence | sequence record 35266 | 30126 with CMV-F
GAGCTCTCTGGCTAACTAGAGAACCCACTGCTTACTGGCTTATCGAAATTAATACGACTCACTATAGGGA
GACCCAAGCTTGGTACCGAGCTCGGATCCCTACTTCCAATCCAATATTGGTAGTGGGAGCAACGGCAGCA
GCGGATCCGTGAGCAAGGGCGAGGAGCTGTTCACCGGGGTGGTGCCCATCCTGGTCGAGCTGGACGGCGA
CGTAAACGGCCACAAGTTCAGCGTGTCCGGCGAGGGCGAGGGCGATGCCACCTACGGCAAGCTGACCCTG
AAGTTCATCTGCACCACCGGCAAGCTGCCCGTGCCCTGGCCCACCCTCGTGACCACCTTCGGCTACGGCC
TGATGTGCTTCGCCCGCTACCCCGACCACATGAAGCAGCACGACTTCTTCAAGTCCGCCATGCCCGAAGG
CTACGTCCAGGAGCGCACCATCTTCTTCAAGGACGACGGCAACTACAAGACCCGCGCCGAGGTGAAGTTC
GAGGGCGACACCCTGGTGAACCGCATCGAGCTGAAGGGCATCGACTTCAAGGAGGACGGCAACATCCTGG
GGCACAAGCTGGAGTACAACTACAACAGCCACAACGTCTATATCATGGCCGACAAGCAGAAGAACGGCAT
CAAGGTGAACTTCAAGATCCGCCACAACATCGAGGACGGCAGCGTGCAGCTCGCCGACCACTACCAGCAG
AACACCCCCATCGGCGACGGCCCCGTGCTGCTGCCCGACAACCACTACCTGAGCTACCAGTCCAAGCTGA
GCAAAGACCCCAACGAGAAGCGCGATCACATGGTCCTGCTGGAGTTCGTGACCGCCGCCGGGATCACTCT
CGGCAT
